Addgene plasmid #234589: pM.L3456
Purpose: (Empty Backbone) Linker plasmid (connect pMB.Pos2 to pMB.002)
Depositing lab: Chen Davidovich. Depositing organization: Monash University. Publication: Modular cloning of multigene vectors for the baculovirus system and yeast. Lai Z, Flanigan SF, Boudes M, Davidovich C. J Mol Biol. 2025 Jan 13:168943. doi: 10.1016/j.jmb.2025.168943. PubMed 39814169.
Backbone
  Vector backbone: pYTK095
  Vector type: Other
Growth in bacteria
  Bacterial resistance: Ampicillin, 100 μg/mL
  Growth temperature: 37°C
  Growth strain: DH5alpha
  Copy number: High Copy
Gene/Insert
  Gene/Insert name: None
Terms and licenses: Academic/Nonprofit Terms; Industry Terms: Not Available to Industry
How to cite: pM.L3456 was a gift from Chen Davidovich (Addgene plasmid # 234589 ; http://n2t.net/addgene:234589 ; RRID:Addgene_234589)
