[The description below was written by a language model from this plasmid's Addgene catalogue record and pLannotate feature annotations shown in this document.]
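Description:
pM.L3456 is a small (about 2.3 kb) empty-backbone linker plasmid built on pYTK095, an ampicillin-resistant, ColE1-origin backbone from the yeast modular cloning toolkit. It belongs to a modular cloning system designed for assembling multigene expression vectors for the baculovirus system and for yeast. Its recorded role is purely architectural: it serves as a linker part that connects the pMB.Pos2 module to pMB.002 during hierarchical assembly, bridging positions that would otherwise have to be occupied by additional parts or transcription units. The name suggests a linker spanning several positions, but the record does not spell this out.

The annotated features account only for bacterial maintenance functions. A β-lactamase gene (AmpR), driven by its native bla promoter, confers resistance to ampicillin and related antibiotics, and a high-copy ColE1/pMB1/pUC-type origin supports replication in standard E. coli cloning strains. No gene, promoter, tag, reporter, or eukaryotic or viral element is recorded, consistent with the catalogue entry listing no insert. Roughly 500 bp upstream of the resistance cassette and a short stretch after the origin are unannotated; these regions presumably hold the linker sequence and the assembly junctions, but the record does not state the restriction sites, overhangs, or linker composition.

The plasmid is therefore best understood as a utility component rather than an expression construct. It is used alongside other parts of the same toolkit when building vectors with fewer cassettes than the full assembly scheme accommodates, allowing the remaining modules to be joined into a complete product.
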