Features (pLannotate 1.2.2; 3 found; start..end, strand, type, name):
    515..1375    -  CDS            AmpR: β-lactamase; bla; confers resistance to ampicillin, carbenicillin, and related antibiotics
   1376..1480    -  promoter       AmpR promoter: bla
   1583..2171    +  rep_origin     ori: high-copy-number ColE1/pMB1/pBR322/pUC origin of replication
>Addgene plasmid #234589 | pM.L3456 | addgene full sequence | sequence record 469225 | Addgene NGS Result
CCCTGAATTCGCATCTAGAATAAATCGCAGCCAAGTGAGTGAATAGATGACGCACCACGGTCAGACACGG
CCACATCGTATCTCACAGGAGCAAGCGCGATAGGAGCACTCACACATAGTACGGTGATCCGCTGACTCCT
TTGCCCAAATAAGACGTGAGCCCGTCTCAGATGCACACACTGGCTTAAGATGACAACGACTAGAGATCTA
TGTGAGGATCCTAACTCGAGATCGAGCTGAGCATGAGACGGAAATCTGCTCGTCAGTGGTGCTCACACTG
ACGAATCATGTACAGATCATACCGATGACTGCCTGGCGACTCACAACTAAGCAAGACAGCCGGAACCAGC
GCCGGCGAACACCACTGCATATATGGCATATCACAACAGTCCAACTAGTGCACTGCAGTACAGCGGCCGC
GATTATCAAAAAGGATCTTCACCTAGATCCTTTTAAATTAAAAATGAAGTTTTAAATCAATCTAAAGTAT
ATATGAGTAAACTTGGTCTGACAGTTACCAATGCTTAATCAGTGAGGCACCTATCTCAGCGATCTGTCTA
TTTCGTTCATCCATAGTTGCCTGACTCCCCGTCGTGTAGATAACTACGATACGGGAGGGCTTACCATCTG
GCCCCAGTGCTGCAATGATACCGCGGGACCCACGCTCACCGGCTCCAGATTTATCAGCAATAAACCAGCC
AGCCGGAAGGGCCGAGCGCAGAAGTGGTCCTGCAACTTTATCCGCCTCCATCCAGTCTATTAATTGTTGC
CGGGAAGCTAGAGTAAGTAGTTCGCCAGTTAATAGTTTGCGCAACGTTGTTGCCATTGCTACAGGCATCG
TGGTGTCACGCTCGTCGTTTGGTATGGCTTCATTCAGCTCCGGTTCCCAACGATCAAGGCGAGTTACATG
ATCCCCCATGTTGTGCAAAAAAGCGGTTAGCTCCTTCGGTCCTCCGATCGTTGTCAGAAGTAAGTTGGCC
GCAGTGTTATCACTCATGGTTATGGCAGCACTGCATAATTCTCTTACTGTCATGCCATCCGTAAGATGCT
TTTCTGTGACTGGTGAGTACTCAACCAAGTCATTCTGAGAATAGTGTATGCGGCGACCGAGTTGCTCTTG
CCCGGCGTCAATACGGGATAATACCGCGCCACATAGCAGAACTTTAAAAGTGCTCATCATTGGAAAACGT
TCTTCGGGGCGAAAACTCTCAAGGATCTTACCGCTGTTGAGATCCAGTTCGATGTAACCCACTCGTGCAC
CCAACTGATCTTCAGCATCTTTTACTTTCACCAGCGTTTCTGGGTGAGCAAAAACAGGAAGGCAAAATGC
CGCAAAAAAGGGAATAAGGGCGACACGGAAATGTTGAATACTCATACTCTTCCTTTTTCAATATTATTGA
AGCATTTATCAGGGTTATTGTCTCATGAGCGGATACATATTTGAATGTATTTAGAAAAATAAACAAATAG
GGGTTCCGCGCACATTTCCCCGAAAAGTGCCACCTGTCATGACCAAAATCCCTTAACGTGAGTTTTCGTT
CCACTGAGCGTCAGACCCCGTAGAAAAGATCAAAGGATCTTCTTGAGATCCTTTTTTTCTGCGCGTAATC
TGCTGCTTGCAAACAAAAAAACCACCGCTACCAGCGGTGGTTTGTTTGCCGGATCAAGAGCTACCAACTC
TTTTTCCGAAGGTAACTGGCTTCAGCAGAGCGCAGATACCAAATACTGTTCTTCTAGTGTAGCCGTAGTT
AGGCCACCACTTCAAGAACTCTGTAGCACCGCCTACATACCTCGCTCTGCTAATCCTGTTACCAGTGGCT
GCTGCCAGTGGCGATAAGTCGTGTCTTACCGGGTTGGACTCAAGACGATAGTTACCGGATAAGGCGCAGC
GGTCGGGCTGAACGGGGGGTTCGTGCACACAGCCCAGCTTGGAGCGAACGACCTACACCGAACTGAGATA
CCTACAGCGTGAGCTATGAGAAAGCGCCACGCTTCCCGAAGGGAGAAAGGCGGACAGGTATCCGGTAAGC
GGCAGGGTCGGAACAGGAGAGCGCACGAGGGAGCTTCCAGGGGGAAACGCCTGGTATCTTTATAGTCCTG
TCGGGTTTCGCCACCTCTGACTTGAGCGTCGATTTTTGTGATGCTCGTCAGGGGGGCGGAGCCTATGGAA
AAACGCCAGCAACGCGGCCTTTTTACGGTTCCTGGCCTTTTGCTGGCCTTTTGCTCACATGTTCTTTCCT
GCGTTATCCCCTGATTCTGTGGATAACCGTGCGGCCGC
